Addgene plasmid #67554: pCfB2198
Purpose: (Empty Backbone) EasyClone system-based yeast integrative vector carrying loxP-flanked hphMX marker, integration into S. cerevisiae XII-4 chromosomal location, USER site for cloning, amp resistance
Depositing lab: Irina Borodina. Depositing organization: Danmarks Tekniske Universitet. Publication: EasyClone 2.0: expanded toolkit of integrative vectors for stable gene expression in industrial Saccharomyces cerevisiae strains. Stovicek V, Borja GM, Forster J, Borodina I. J Ind Microbiol Biotechnol. 2015 Sep 16. 10.1007/s10295-015-1684-8 PubMed 26376869.
Backbone
  Vector backbone: EasyClone
  Backbone size (bp): 6290
  Vector type: Yeast Expression, Cre/Lox ; integrative
  Selectable markers: Hygromycin
Growth in bacteria
  Bacterial resistance: Ampicillin, 100 μg/mL
  Growth temperature: 37°C
  Growth strain: DH5alpha
  Copy number: High Copy
Terms and licenses: Academic/Nonprofit Terms; Industry Terms: Not Available to Industry
How to cite: pCfB2198 was a gift from Irina Borodina (Addgene plasmid # 67554 ; http://n2t.net/addgene:67554 ; RRID:Addgene_67554)
