[The description below was written by a language model from this plasmid's Addgene catalogue record and pLannotate feature annotations shown in this document.]
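Description:
pCfB2198 is an empty-backbone yeast integrative vector from the EasyClone 2.0 toolkit, 6,290 bp in size, designed for stable insertion of expression cassettes at the XII-4 chromosomal location of Saccharomyces cerevisiae. In E. coli it is maintained as a high-copy plasmid through a ColE1/pUC-type origin and selected with ampicillin via the β-lactamase gene. No yeast replication origin is annotated, consistent with its integrative design. Fragments matching the yeast NIT3 and YLR352W coding regions lie on either side of the cargo region and most likely belong to the homology arms that direct recombination into the XII-4 site, although the feature table does not label them as such.

The cargo region contains the USER cloning site described in the record, which is not itself annotated but presumably sits between the divergently oriented ADH1 and CYC1 terminators. This arrangement would let one or two genes, supplied together with their promoters, be inserted so that each reads outward into its own terminator; the empty vector carries no promoter for the cargo. Next to it is the hphMX dominant marker, composed of the Ashbya gossypii TEF promoter, the hygromycin phosphotransferase gene and the TEF terminator. Because it does not rely on auxotrophy, it suits prototrophic industrial strains. Two loxP sites flank the marker, so Cre recombinase can excise it after integration and allow hygromycin selection to be reused in later engineering rounds. Minimal FRT sites, rrnB terminator fragments, and short lacZα and KanR fragments near the bacterial backbone appear to be remnants of vector construction with no stated function.
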