Features (pLannotate 1.2.2; 21 found; start..end, strand, type, name):
     30..219     +  terminator     CYC1 terminator: S. cerevisiae CYC1; transcription terminator for CYC1
    267..300     -  protein_bind   loxP: Cre-mediated recombination occurs in the 8-bp core sequence (GCATACAT). Cre recombinase
    355..698     +  promoter       TEF promoter: Ashbya gossypii TEF promoter
    705..1726    +  CDS            HygR (fragment): aminoglycoside phosphotransferase from E. coli; aph(4)-Ia; confers resistance to hygromycin
   1733..1930    +  terminator     TEF terminator: Ashbya gossypii TEF terminator
   1993..2026    -  protein_bind   loxP: Cre-mediated recombination occurs in the 8-bp core sequence (GCATACAT). Cre recombinase
   2070..2088    -  promoter       T7 promoter: promoter for bacteriophage T7 RNA polymerase
   2096..2147    +  CDS            lacZα (fragment): LacZα fragment of β-galactosidase; lacZ fragment
   2559..2690    +  CDS            YL352_YEAST (fragment): Experimental evidence at protein level: Swiss-Prot protein existence level 1. Substrate recognition component of a SCF (SKP1-CUL1-F-box protein) E3 ubiquitin-protein ligase complex which mediates the ubiquitination and subsequent proteasomal degradation of target proteins. Probably recognizes and binds to phosphorylated target proteins (By similarity). From Saccharomyces cerevisiae (strain ATCC 204508 / S288c) (Baker's yeast).
   2734..2767    -  protein_bind   FRT (minimal): supports FLP-mediated excision but not integration (Turan and Bode, 2011) FLP recombinase from the Saccharomyces cerevisiae 2μ plasmid
   3237..3256    +  CDS            lacZα (fragment): LacZα fragment of β-galactosidase; lacZ fragment
   3281..3298    -  terminator     rrnB T2 terminator (fragment): transcription terminator T2 from the E. coli rrnB gene
   3523..4111    -  rep_origin     ori: high-copy-number ColE1/pMB1/pBR322/pUC origin of replication
   4235..5095    -  CDS            AmpR: β-lactamase; bla; confers resistance to ampicillin, carbenicillin, and related antibiotics
   5098..5194    -  promoter       AmpR promoter (fragment): bla
   5224..5248    -  CDS            KanR (fragment): aminoglycoside phosphotransferase; aph(3')-Ia; confers resistance to kanamycin
   5277..5392    +  ncRNA          5S rRNA: Accession: RF00001 - 5S ribosomal RNA
   5396..5436    +  terminator     rrnB T1 terminator (fragment): transcription terminator T1 from the E. coli rrnB gene
   5480..5513    +  protein_bind   FRT (minimal): supports FLP-mediated excision but not integration (Turan and Bode, 2011) FLP recombinase from the Saccharomyces cerevisiae 2μ plasmid
   5553..5690    -  CDS            NIT3 (fragment): NIT3_YEAST - Experimental evidence at protein level: Swiss-Prot protein existence level 1. Possesses omega-amidase activity (PubMed:28373563). The role of omega-amidase is to remove potentially toxic intermediates by converting 2-oxoglutaramate and 2-oxosuccinamate to biologically useful 2-oxoglutarate and oxaloacetate, respectively. From Saccharomyces cerevisiae (strain ATCC 204508 / S288c) (Baker's yeast).
   6096..6261    -  terminator     ADH1 terminator: S. cerevisiae ADH1; transcription terminator for the S. cerevisiae alcohol dehydrogenase 1 (ADH1) gene
>Addgene plasmid #67554 | pCfB2198 | depositor full sequence | sequence record 116383 | pCfB2198 sequence 6290 bps
CAACGGAATGCGTGCGATCGCGTGCATTCATCCGCTCTAACCGAAAAGGAAGGAGTTAGACAACCTGAAG
TCTAGGTCCCTATTTATTTTTTTATAGTTATGTTAGTATTAAGAACGTTATTTATATTTCAAATTTTTCT
TTTTTTTCTGTACAGACGCGTGTACGCATGTAACATTATACTGAAAACCTTGCTTGAGAAGGTTTTGGGA
CGCTCGAAGATCGCGTCAGCTGAAGCTTCGTACGCTGCAGGTCGACAACCCTTAATATAACTTCGTATAA
TGTATGCTATACGAAGTTATTAGGTCTAGAGATCTGTTTAGCTTGCCTCGTCCCCGCCGGGTCACCCGGC
CAGCGACATGGAGGCCCAGAATACCCTCCTTGACAGTCTTGACGTGCGCAGCTCAGGGGCATGATGTGAC
TGTCGCCCGTACATTTAGCCCATACATCCCCATGTATAATCATTTGCATCCATACATTTTGATGGCCGCA
CGGCGCGAAGCAAAAATTACGGCTCCTCGCTGCAGACCTGCGAGCAGGGAAACGCTCCCCTCACAGACGC
GTTGAATTGTCCCCACGCCGCGCCCCTGTAGAGAAATATAAAAGGTTAGGATTTGCCACTGAGGTTCTTC
TTTCATATACTTCCTTTTAAAATCTTGCTAGGATACAGTTCTCACATCACATCCGAACATAAACAACCAT
GGGTAAAAAGCCTGAACTCACCGCGACGTCTGTCGAGAAGTTTCTGATCGAAAAGTTCGACAGCGTCTCC
GACCTGATGCAGCTCTCGGAGGGCGAAGAATCTCGTGCTTTCAGCTTCGATGTAGGAGGGCGTGGATATG
TCCTGCGGGTAAATAGCTGCGCCGATGGTTTCTACAAAGATCGTTATGTTTATCGGCACTTTGCATCGGC
CGCGCTCCCGATTCCGGAAGTGCTTGACATTGGGGAATTCAGCGAGAGCCTGACCTATTGCATCTCCCGC
CGTGCACAGGGTGTCACGTTGCAAGACCTGCCTGAAACCGAACTGCCCGCTGTTCTGCAGCCGGTCGCGG
AGGCAATGGATGCCATTGCTGCGGCCGATCTTAGCCAGACGAGCGGGTTCGGCCCATTCGGACCGCAAGG
AATCGGTCAATACACTACATGGCGTGATTTCATATGCGCGATTGCTGATCCCCATGTGTATCACTGGCAA
ACTGTGATGGACGACACCGTCAGTGCGTCCGTCGCGCAGGCTCTCGATGAGCTGATGCTTTGGGCCGAGG
ACTGCCCCGAAGTCCGGCACCTCGTGCACGCGGATTTCGGCTCCAACAATGTCCTGACGGACAATGGCCG
CATAACAGCGGTCATTGACTGGAGCGAGGCGATGTTCGGGGATTCCCAATACGAGGTCGCCAACATCTTC
TTCTGGAGGCCGTGGTTGGCTTGTATGGAGCAGCAGACGCGCTACTTCGAGCGGAGGCATCCGGAGCTTG
CAGGATCGCCGCGGCTCCGGGCGTATATGCTCCGCATTGGTCTTGACCAACTCTATCAGAGCTTGGTTGA
CGGCAATTTCGATGATGCAGCTTGGGCGCAGGGTCGATGCGACGCAATCGTCCGATCCGGAGCCGGGACT
GTCGGGCGTACACAAATCGCCCGCAGAAGCGCGGCCGTCTGGACCGATGGCTGTGTAGAAGTACTCGCCG
ATAGTGGAAACCGACGCCCCAGCACTCGTCCGAGGGCAAAGGAATAATCAGTACTGACAATAAAAAGATT
CTTGTTTTCAAGAACTTGTCATTTGTATAGTTTTTTTATATTGTAGTTGTTCTATTTTAATCAAATGTTA
GCGTGATTTATATTTTTTTTCGCCTCGACATCATCTGCCCAGATGCGAAGTTAAGTGCGCAGAAAGTAAT
ATCATGCGTCAATCGTATGTGAATGCTGGTCGCTATACTGCTGTCGATTCGATACTAACGCCGCCATCCA
GTGTCGAAAACGAGCTCTCGAGAACCCTTAATATAACTTCGTATAATGTATGCTATACGAAGTTATTAGG
TGATATCAGATCCACTAGTGGCCTATGCACCCAATTCGCCCTATAGTGAGTCGTATTACGCGCGCTCACT
GGCCGTCGTTTTACAACGTCGTGACTGGGAAAACCCTGGCGTTACCCCTGCAGGACTAGTGCTGAGGCAT
TAATCCAACTTTGTACTATTCCTTCCCCGTTTACTCAATTCTTGAAGCCAATTTGTACAATTCCCCATTA
GAGTCAAATAAAAGGATGCCTCACGGAGGTATGTTACCCGCGCTATTTCACATGGCTCATTGAATTAGAG
GTGGAATTTGGTGTACCCTCCCCTCCTCATCTGATGAAGTAGTGATCCGACAATTCTTAAAAGTTGTAGA
CATTACTTTTACCACCAACTAAGTTGTATTTATATTGCTACCCTTATCCTTTTATATCTAACTAGCGCTC
ATAAGGTTGGGGCAATACTAAAACTGTGTTCTTATTCAACTCATTAAATACGTGGCAGTACGTACCCTAT
TAGAAACAATAGGAAACAGCAGAGTCGGAAGAAGCCAAATGCCAGATTTGAAGTCCAAAACCTTGTCAAG
CCAATCTTTGGGAGCGGCTATTCCTCCAGAAATTGTGTACCAAATACTTACATACCAGTTTAGGGATTTG
TTAAGAAATGACCATCCAGGTACGGCAGAAAATTAAGACCTCAGCGCGGCCGCAAATTTAAATAAAATGA
AGTGAAGTTCCTATACTTTCTAGAGAATAGGAACTTCTATAGTGAGTCGAATAAGGGCGACACAAAATTT
ATTCTAAATGCATAATAAATACTGATAACATCTTATAGTTTGTATTATATTTTGTATTATCGTTGACATG
TATAATTTTGATATCAAAAACTGATTTTCCCTTTATTATTTTCGAGATTTATTTTCTTAATTCTCTTTAA
CAAACTAGAAATATTGTATATACAAAAAATCATAAATAATAGATGAATAGTTTAATTATAGGTGTTCATC
AATCGAAAAAGCAACGTATCTTATTTAAAGTGCGTTGCTTTTTTCTCATTTATAAGGTTAAATAATTCTC
ATATATCAAGCAAAGTGACAGGCGCCCTTAAATATTCTGACAAATGCTCTTTCCCTAAACTCCCCCCATA
AAAAAACCCGCCGAAGCGGGTTTTTACGTTATTTGCGGATTAACGATTACTCGTTATCAGAACCGCCCAG
GGGGCCCGAGCTTAAGACTGGCCGTCGTTTTACAACACAGAAAGAGTTTGTAGAAACGCAAAAAGGCCAT
CCGTCAGGGGCCTTCTGCTTAGTTTGATGCCTGGCAGTTCCCTACTCTCGCCTTCCGCTTCCTCGCTCAC
TGACTCGCTGCGCTCGGTCGTTCGGCTGCGGCGAGCGGTATCAGCTCACTCAAAGGCGGTAATACGGTTA
TCCACAGAATCAGGGGATAACGCAGGAAAGAACATGTGAGCAAAAGGCCAGCAAAAGGCCAGGAACCGTA
AAAAGGCCGCGTTGCTGGCGTTTTTCCATAGGCTCCGCCCCCCTGACGAGCATCACAAAAATCGACGCTC
AAGTCAGAGGTGGCGAAACCCGACAGGACTATAAAGATACCAGGCGTTTCCCCCTGGAAGCTCCCTCGTG
CGCTCTCCTGTTCCGACCCTGCCGCTTACCGGATACCTGTCCGCCTTTCTCCCTTCGGGAAGCGTGGCGC
TTTCTCATAGCTCACGCTGTAGGTATCTCAGTTCGGTGTAGGTCGTTCGCTCCAAGCTGGGCTGTGTGCA
CGAACCCCCCGTTCAGCCCGACCGCTGCGCCTTATCCGGTAACTATCGTCTTGAGTCCAACCCGGTAAGA
CACGACTTATCGCCACTGGCAGCAGCCACTGGTAACAGGATTAGCAGAGCGAGGTATGTAGGCGGTGCTA
CAGAGTTCTTGAAGTGGTGGGCTAACTACGGCTACACTAGAAGAACAGTATTTGGTATCTGCGCTCTGCT
GAAGCCAGTTACCTTCGGAAAAAGAGTTGGTAGCTCTTGATCCGGCAAACAAACCACCGCTGGTAGCGGT
GGTTTTTTTGTTTGCAAGCAGCAGATTACGCGCAGAAAAAAAGGATCTCAAGAAGATCCTTTGATCTTTT
CTACGGGGTCTGACGCTCAGTGGAACGACGCGCGCGTAACTCACGTTAAGGGATTTTGGTCATGAGCTTG
CGCCGTCCCGTCAAGTCAGCGTAATGCTCTGCTTTTACCAATGCTTAATCAGTGAGGCACCTATCTCAGC
GATCTGTCTATTTCGTTCATCCATAGTTGCCTGACTCCCCGTCGTGTAGATAACTACGATACGGGAGGGC
TTACCATCTGGCCCCAGCGCTGCGATGATACCGCGAGAACCACGCTCACCGGCTCCGGATTTATCAGCAA
TAAACCAGCCAGCCGGAAGGGCCGAGCGCAGAAGTGGTCCTGCAACTTTATCCGCCTCCATCCAGTCTAT
TAATTGTTGCCGGGAAGCTAGAGTAAGTAGTTCGCCAGTTAATAGTTTGCGCAACGTTGTTGCCATCGCT
ACAGGCATCGTGGTGTCACGCTCGTCGTTTGGTATGGCTTCATTCAGCTCCGGTTCCCAACGATCAAGGC
GAGTTACATGATCCCCCATGTTGTGCAAAAAAGCGGTTAGCTCCTTCGGTCCTCCGATCGTTGTCAGAAG
TAAGTTGGCCGCAGTGTTATCACTCATGGTTATGGCAGCACTGCATAATTCTCTTACTGTCATGCCATCC
GTAAGATGCTTTTCTGTGACTGGTGAGTACTCAACCAAGTCATTCTGAGAATAGTGTATGCGGCGACCGA
GTTGCTCTTGCCCGGCGTCAATACGGGATAATACCGCGCCACATAGCAGAACTTTAAAAGTGCTCATCAT
TGGAAAACGTTCTTCGGGGCGAAAACTCTCAAGGATCTTACCGCTGTTGAGATCCAGTTCGATGTAACCC
ACTCGTGCACCCAACTGATCTTCAGCATCTTTTACTTTCACCAGCGTTTCTGGGTGAGCAAAAACAGGAA
GGCAAAATGCCGCAAAAAAGGGAATAAGGGCGACACGGAAATGTTGAATACTCATATTCTTCCTTTTTCA
ATATTATTGAAGCATTTATCAGGGTTATTGTCTCATGAGCGGATACATATTTGAATGTATTTAGAAAAAT
AAACAAATAGGGGTCAGTGTTACAACCAATTAACCAATTCTGAACATTATCGCGAGCCCATTTATACCTG
AATATGGCTCATAACACCCCTTGTTTGCCTGGCGGCAGTAGCGCGGTGGTCCCACCTGACCCCATGCCGA
ACTCAGAAGTGAAACGCCGTAGCGCCGATGGTAGTGTGGGGACTCCCCATGCGAGAGTAGGGAACTGCCA
GGCATCAAATAAAACGAAAGGCTCAGTCGAAAGACTGGGCCTTTCGCCCGGGCTAATTATGGGGTGTCGC
CCTTATTCGACTCTATAGTGAAGTTCCTATTCTCTAGAAAGTATAGGAACTTCTGAAGTGGGGATTTAAA
TGCGGCCGCGCTGAGGGTTTAATGTATCCGGCTGTTCCTTCATAGCCCTTTCAATGAACGTTGCAGCCCT
TTGAAGATTGGCCATTTTGTCAGGACTCGAGCCTGACAGTTGGACCAACGCAACTTTAATTTTTTGTGAA
AGAATCTTCGAAGCACTCATACTGGCGATCTTCACGCCCTCCTGCTATTACAAAAGCTGTGTTTTTACAA
GAATCAAATTAAGTTAGCAAGATATTATACAACATTATTGATAATTTCAATATCGTGTTCGTACCTGATG
ACGTATCTGTGCATTGATAAGGCCCGCATGGTTTCAGAAAGCAGAGCGGAACGATTCCAAATTAGTGGCC
TTGTGCTTTGCATGTCAATTGTGTTACCTTCAGCTCGTGGATTTGTTTTATCAATACACAGTCTACAGTC
AAGAATTTTTTTTTATCAAATTTTGCGTTCGAGCGTATAAAATAGCCGCTGTAGCTACTTAAGTTCCTGT
TCAGCGATAGTTTTTTTCCATCACACGTACTATGGCAATTAAGTCCTCAGCGAGCTCGCATGGAATGCGT
GCGATGAGCGACCTCATGCTATACCTGAGAAAGCAACCTGACCTACAGGAAAGAGTTACTCAAGAATAAG
AATTTTCGTTTTAAAACCTAAGAGTCACTTTAAAATTTGTATACACTTATTTTTTTTATAACTTATTTAA
TAATAAAAATCATAAATCATAAGAAATTCGCTTATTTAGAAGTGTCAACAACGTATCTAC
