>Addgene plasmid #67554 | pCfB2198 | addgene partial sequence | sequence record 127804 | pHybLex_rev 5'-GAGTCACTTTAAAATTTGTATACAC-3'
AAATCATAAGAAATTCGCTTATTTAGAAGTGTCAACAACGTATCTACCAACGGAATGCGTGCGATCGCGT
GCATTCATCCGCTCTAACCGAAAAGGAAGGAGTTAGACAACCTGAAGTCTAGGTCCCTATTTATTTTTTT
ATAGTTATGTTAGTATTAAGAACGTTATTTATATTTCAAATTTTTCTTTTTTTTCTGTACAGACGCGTGT
ACGCATGTAACATTATACTGAAAACCTTGCTTGAGAAGGTTTTGGGACGCTCGAAGATCGCGTCAGCTGA
AGCTTCGTACGCTGCAGGTCGACAACCCTTAATATAACTTCGTATAATGTATGCTATACGAAGTTATTAG
GTCTAGAGATCTGTTTAGCTTGCCTCGTCCCCGCCGGGTCACCCGGCCAGCGACATGGAGGCCCAGAATA
CCCTCCTTGACAGTCTTGACGTGCGCAGCTCAGGGGCATGATGTGACTGTCGCCCGTACATTTAGCCCAT
ACATCCCCATGTATAATCATTTGCATCCATACATTTTGATGGCCGCACGGCGCGAAGCAAAAATTACGGC
TCCTCGCTGCAGACCTGCGAGCAGGGAAACGCTCCCCTCACAGACGCGTTGAATTGTCCCCACGCCGCGC
CCCTGTAGAGAAATATAAAAGGTTAGGATTTGCCACTGAGGTTCTTCTTTCATATACTTCCTTTTAAAAT
CTTGCTAGGATACAGTTCTCACATCACATCCGAACATAAACAACCATGGGTAAAAAGCCTGAACTCACCG
CGACGTCTGTCGAGAAGTTTCTGATCGAAAAGTTCGACAGCGTCTCCGACCTGATGCAGCTCTCGGAGGG
CGAAGAATCTCGTGCTTTCAGCTTCGATGTAGGAGGGCGTGGATATGTCCTGCGGGTAAATAGCTG
