>Addgene plasmid #67554 | pCfB2198 | addgene partial sequence | sequence record 127806 | L4440 5'-AGCGAGTCAGTGAGCGAG-3'
ACTGCCAGGCATCAAACTAAGCAGAAGGCCCCTGACGGATGGCCTTTTTGCGTTTCTACAAACTCTTTCT
GTGTTGTAAAACGACGGCCAGTCTTAAGCTCGGGCCCCCTGGGCGGTTCTGATAACGAGTAATCGTTAAT
CCGCAAATAACGTAAAAACCCGCTTCGGCGGGTTTTTTTATGGGGGGAGTTTAGGGAAAGAGCATTTGTC
AGAATATTTAAGGGCGCCTGTCACTTTGCTTGATATATGAGAATTATTTAACCTTATAAATGAGAAAAAA
GCAACGCACTTTAAATAAGATACGTTGCTTTTTCGATTGATGAACACCTATAATTAAACTATTCATCTAT
TATTTATGATTTTTTGTATATACAATATTTCTAGTTTGTTAAAGAGAATTAAGAAAATAAATCTCGAAAA
TAATAAAGGGAAAATCAGTTTTTGATATCAAAATTATACATGTCAACGATAATACAAAATATAATACAAA
CTATAAGATGTTATCAGTATTTATTATGCATTTAGAATAAATTTTGTGTCGCCCTTATTCGACTCACTAT
AGAAGTTCCTATTCTCTAGAAAGTATAGGAACTTCACTTCATTTTATTTAAATTTGCGGCCGCGCTGAGG
TCTTAATTTTCTGCCGTACCTGGATGGTCATTTCTTAACAAATCCCTAAACTGGTATGTAAGTATTTGGT
ACACAATTTCTGGAGGAATAGCCGCTCCCAAAGATTGGCTTGACAAGGTTTTGGACTTCAAATCTGGCAT
TTGGCTTCTTCCGACTCTGCTGTTTCCTATTGTTTCTAATAGGGTACGTACTGCCACGTATTTAATGAGT
TGAATAAGAACACAGTTTTAGTATTGCCCCAACCTTATGAGCGCTAGTTAGATATAAAAGGATAAGGGTA
GCAATATAAATACAACTTAGTTGGTGGTAAAAGTAATGTC
