>Addgene plasmid #67554 | pCfB2198 | addgene partial sequence | sequence record 127809 | pENTR-R 5'-ATGGCTCATAACACCCCTTG-3'
GGTGGTCCCACCTGACCCCATGCCGAACTCAGAAGTGAAACGCCGTAGCGCCGATGGTAGTGTGGGGACT
CCCCATGCGAGAGTAGGGAACTGCCAGGCATCAAATAAAACGAAAGGCTCAGTCGAAAGACTGGGCCTTT
CGCCCGGGCTAATTATGGGGTGTCGCCCTTATTCGACTCTATAGTGAAGTTCCTATTCTCTAGAAAGTAT
AGGAACTTCTGAAGTGGGGATTTAAATGCGGCCGCGCTGAGGGTTTAATGTATCCGGCTGTTCCTTCATA
GCCCTTTCAATGAACGTTGCAGCCCTTTGAAGATTGGCCATTTTGTCAGGACTCGAGCCTGACAGTTGGA
CCAACGCAACTTTAATTTTTTGTGAAAGAATCTTCGAAGCACTCATACTGGCGATCTTCACGCCCTCCTG
CTATTACAAAAGCTGTGTTTTTACAAGAATCAAATTAAGTTAGCAAGATATTATACAACATTATTGATAA
TTTCAATATCGTGTTCGTACCTGATGACGTATCTGTGCATTGATAAGGCCCGCATGGTTTCAGAAAGCAG
AGCGGAACGATTCCAAATTAGTGGCCTTGTGCTTTGCATGTCAATTGTGTTACCTTCAGCTCGTGGATTT
GTTTTATCAATACACAGTCTACAGTCAAGAATTTTTTTTTATCAAATTTTGCGTTCGAGCGTATAAAATA
GCCGCTGTAGCTACTTAAGTTCCTGTTCAGCGATAGTTTTTTTCCATCACACGTACTATGGCAATTAAGT
CCTCAGCGAGCTCGCATGGAATGCGTGCGATGAGCGACCTCATGCTATACCTGAGAAAGCAACCTGACCT
ACAGGAAAGAGTTACTCAAGAATAAGAATTTTCGTTTTAAAACCTAAGAGTCACTTTAAAATTTGTATAC
ACTTATTTTTTTTATAACTTATTTAATAATAAAAATCATAAATCATAAGAAATTCGCTTATTTAGAAGTG
TCAACA
